>Addgene plasmid #148993 | pGBW-m4046206 | addgene full sequence | sequence record 297672 | Ginkgo NGS Result
GCGGCCGCTTGCTATATTGAAGTACGGATTAGAAGCCGCCGAGCGGGCGACAGCCCTCCGACGGAAGACT
CTCCTCCGTGCGTCCTCGTCTTCACCGGTCGCGTTCCTGAAACGCAGATGTGCCTCGCGCCGCACTGCTC
CGAACAATAAAGATTCTACAATACTAGCTTTTATGGTTATGAAGAGGAAAAATTGGCAGTAACCTGGCCC
CACAAACCTTCAAATTAACGAATCAAATTAACAACCATAGGATGATAATGCGATTAGTTTTTTAGCCTTA
TTTCTGGGGTAATTAATCAGCGAAGCGATGATTTTTGATCTATTAACAGATATATAAATGGAAAAGCTGC
ATAACCACTTTAACTAATACTTTCAACATTTTCAGTTTGTATTACTTCTTATTCAAATGTCATAAAAGTA
TCAACAAAAAATTGTTAATATACCTCTATACTTTAACGTCAAGGAGAAAAAACTATAATGGGTTTTAGAA
AAATGGCATTCCCATCTGGTAAAGTTGAGGGTTGTATGGTACAAGTAACTTGTGGTACAACTACACTTAA
CGGTCTTTGGCTTGATGACGTAGTTTACTGTCCAAGACATGTGATCTGCACCTCTGAAGACATGCTTAAC
CCTAATTATGAAGATTTACTCATTCGTAAGTCTAATCATAATTTCTTGGTACAGGCTGGTAATGTTCAAC
TCAGGGTTATTGGACATTCTATGCAAAATTGTGTACTTAAGCTTAAGGTTGATACAGCCAATCCTAAGAC
ACCTAAGTATAAGTTTGTTCGCATTCAACCAGGACAGACTTTTTCAGTGTTAGCTTGTTACAATGGTTCA
CCATCTGGTGTTTACCAATGTGCTATGAGGCCCAATTTCACTATTAAGGGTTCATTCCTTAATGGTTCAT
GTGGTAGTGTTGGTTTTAACATAGATTATGACTGTGTCTCTTTTTGTTACATGCACCATATGGAATTACC
AACTGGAGTTCATGCTGGCACAGACTTAGAAGGTAACTTTTATGGACCTTTTGTTGACAGGCAAACAGCA
CAAGCAGCTGGTACGGACACAACTATTACAGTTAATGTTTTAGCTTGGTTGTACGCTGCTGTTATAAATG
GAGACAGGTGGTTTCTCAATCGATTTACCACAACTCTTAATGACTTTAACCTTGTGGCTATGAAGTACAA
TTATGAACCTCTAACACAAGACCATGTTGACATACTAGGACCTCTTTCTGCTCAAACTGGAATTGCCGTT
TTAGATATGTGTGCTTCATTAAAAGAATTACTGCAAAATGGTATGAATGGACGTACCATATTGGGTAGTG
CTTTATTAGAAGATGAATTTACACCTTTTGATGTTGTTAGACAATGCTCAGGTGTTACTTTCCTCGTGCC
GAGAGGTTCTAAAATCGAGGAAGGTAAGCTAGTCATTTGGATAAATGGAGATAAGGGTTACAACGGTTTG
GCAGAAGTAGGCAAGAAATTTGAAAAGGACACAGGTATCAAGGTGACGGTTGAACATCCAGACAAGTTAG
AAGAAAAATTCCCTCAAGTTGCTGCTACTGGTGATGGTCCCGACATTATTTTCTGGGCCCACGATCGTTT
TGGTGGATATGCTCAGTCAGGTTTGCTGGCTGAGATCACCCCAGACAAGGCCTTCCAAGATAAATTGTAC
CCATTCACTTGGGATGCTGTCAGATACAACGGTAAGCTTATAGCATATCCAATTGCTGTTGAAGCCTTAT
CGTTGATCTACAATAAGGACTTGTTACCTAACCCACCAAAGACATGGGAAGAAATTCCAGCTTTGGATAA
AGAGCTAAAGGCCAAGGGAAAAAGCGCTTTGATGTTTAACTTACAAGAACCTTATTTCACCTGGCCATTA
ATCGCTGCTGACGGTGGTTACGCATTTAAATACGAAAACGGTAAGTATGACATTAAGGATGTCGGCGTTG
ATAATGCTGGTGCAAAGGCTGGTTTGACCTTCTTGGTTGATTTAATAAAGAATAAACACATGAACGCTGA
CACTGACTACTCTATCGCCGAAGCCGCTTTCAACAAGGGTGAAACTGCTATGACCATAAATGGTCCATGG
GCCTGGAGTAACATTGATACTTCTAAAGTAAACTATGGTGTCACTGTTTTGCCTACATTCAAAGGCCAAC
CATCCAAGCCCTTTGTCGGTGTTCTATCCGCTGGCATCAATGCTGCTTCTCCAAACAAGGAGCTAGCTAA
AGAATTTTTGGAAAATTACTTGTTAACTGACGAAGGTTTGGAGGCCGTTAACAAGGACAAGCCATTGGGT
GCTGTCGCTTTGAAATCTTACGAAGAAGAATTGGCTAAGGATCCCAGAATTGCCGCTACCATGGAGAACG
CCCAAAAGGGTGAAATTATGCCAAACATCCCACAAATGTCAGCCTTCTGGTACGCAGTTAGGACTGCCGT
GATTAATGCTGCTTCCGGTAGACAAACCGTCGACGAAGCATTAAAAGATGCTCAAACGTAAACAGGCCCC
TTTTCCTTTGTCGATATCATGTAATTAGTTATGTCACGCTTACATTCACGCCCTCCTCCCACATCCGCTC
TAACCGAAAAGGAAGGAGTTAGACAACCTGAAGTCTAGGTCCCTATTTATTTTTTTTAATAGTTATGTTA
GTATTAAGAACGTTATTTATATTTCAAATTTTTCTTTTTTTTCTGTACAAAGCGGCCGCCGAACCACTAG
TGCACTGCAGTACACGGTTTCCTTGAAATTTTTTTGATTCGGTAATCTCCGAACAGAAGGAAGAACGAAG
GAAGGAGCACAGACTTAGATTGGTATATATACGCATATGTAGTGTTGAAGAAACATGAAATTGCCCAGTA
TTCTTAACCCAACTGCACAGAACAAAAACGTGCAGGAAACGAAGATAAATCATGTCGAAAGCTACATATA
AGGAACGTGCTGCTACTCATCCTAGTCCTGTTGCTGCCAAGCTATTTAATATCATGCACGAAAAGCAAAC
AAACTTGTGTGCTTCATTGGATGTTCGTACCACCAAGGAATTACTGGAGTTAGTTGAAGCATTAGGTCCC
AAAATTTGTTTACTAAAAACACATGTGGATATCTTGACTGATTTTTCCATGGAGGGCACAGTTAAGCCGC
TAAAGGCATTATCCGCCAAGTACAATTTTTTACTCTTCGAGGACAGAAAATTTGCTGACATTGGTAATAC
AGTCAAATTGCAGTACTCTGCGGGTGTATACAGAATAGCAGAATGGGCAGACATTACGAATGCACACGGT
GTGGTGGGCCCAGGTATTGTTAGCGGTTTGAAGCAGGCGGCAGAAGAAGTAACAAAGGAACCTAGAGGCC
TTTTGATGTTAGCAGAATTGTCATGCAAGGGCTCCCTATCTACTGGAGAATATACTAAGGGTACTGTTGA
CATTGCGAAGAGCGACAAAGATTTTGTTATCGGCTTTATTGCTCAAAGAGACATGGGTGGAAGAGATGAA
GGTTACGATTGGTTGATTATGACACCCGGTGTGGGTTTAGATGACAAGGGAGATGCATTGGGTCAACAGT
ATAGAACCGTGGATGATGTGGTTTCTACAGGATCTGACATTATTATTGTTGGAAGAGGACTATTTGCAAA
GGGAAGGGATGCTAAGGTAGAGGGTGAACGTTACAGAAAAGCAGGCTGGGAAGCATATTTGAGAAGATGC
GGCCAGCAAAACTAAAAAACTGTATTATAAGTAAATGCATGTATACTAAACTCACAAATTAGAGCTTCAA
TTTAATTATATCAGTTATTACCCGAGTAACGAAGCATCTGTGCTTCATTTTGTAGAACAAAAATGCAACG
CGAGAGCGCTAATTTTTCAAACAAAGAATCTGAGCTGCATTTTTACAGAACAGAAATGCAACGCGAAAGC
GCTATTTTACCAACGAAGAATCTGTGCTTCATTTTTGTAAAACAAAAATGCAACGCGAGAGCGCTAATTT
TTCAAACAAAGAATCTGAGCTGCATTTTTACAGAACAGAAATGCAACGCGAGAGCGCTATTTTACCAACA
AAGAATCTATACTTCTTTTTTGTTCTACAAAAATGCATCCCGAGAGCGCTATTTTTCTAACAAAGCATCT
TAGATTACTTTTTTTCTCCTTTGTGCGCTCTATAATGCAGTCTCTTGATAACTTTTTGCACTGTAGGTCC
GTTAAGGTTAGAAGAAGGCTACTTTGGTGTCTATTTTCTCTTCCATAAAAAAAGCCTGACTCCACTTCCC
GCGTTTACTGATTACTAGCGAAGCTGCGGGTGCATTTTTTCAAGATAAAGGCATCCCCGATTATATTCTA
TACCGATGTGGATTGCGCATACTTTGTGAACAGAAAGTGATAGCGTTGATGATTCTTCATTGGTCAGAAA
ATTATGAACGGTTTCTTCTATTTTGTCTCTATATACTACGTATAGGAAATGTTTACATTTTCGTATTGTT
TTCGATTCACTCTATGAATAGTTCTTACTACAATTTTTTTGTCTAAAGAGTAATACTAGAGATAAACATA
AAAAATGTAGAGGTCGAGTTTAGATGCAAGTTCAAGGAGCGAAAGGTGGATGGGTAGGTTATATAGGGAT
ATAGCACAGAGATATATAGCAAAGAGATACTTTTGAGCAATGTTTGTGGAAGCGGTATTCGCAATATTTT
AGTAGCTCGTTACAGTCCGGTGCGTTTTTGGTTTTTTGAAAGTGCGTCATCAGAGCGCTTTTGGTTTTCA
AAAGCGCTCTGAAGTTCCTATACTTTCTAGCTAGAGAATAGGAACTTCCCGAGCGGCCGCGTGTTACAAG
CTTGACTCCAGCGTAACTGGACTGCAATCAACTCACTGGCTCACCTTCACGGGTGGGCCTTTCTTCGGTA
GAAAATCAAAGGATCTTCTTGAGATCCTTTTTTTCTGCGCGTAATCTGCTGCTTGCAAACAAAAAAACCA
CCGCTACCAGCGGTGGTTTGTTTGCCGGATCAAGAGCTACCAACTCTTTTTCCGAGGTAACTGGCTTCAG
CAGAGCGCAGATACCAAATACTGTTCTTCTAGTGTAGCCGTAGTTAGGCCACCACTTCAAGAACTCTGTA
GCACCGCCTACATACCTCGCTCTGCTAATCCTGTTACCAGTGGCTGCTGCCAGTGGCGATAAGTCGTGTC
TTACCGGGTTGGACTCAAGACGATAGTTACCGGATAAGGCGCAGCGGTCGGGCTGAACGGGGGGTTCGTG
CACACAGCCCAGCTTGGAGCGAACGACCTACACCGAACTGAGATACCTACAGCGTGAGCTATGAGAAAGC
GCCACGCTTCCCGAAGGGAGAAAGGCGGACAGGTATCCGGTAAGCGGCAGGGTCGGAACAGGAGAGCGCA
CGAGGGAGCTTCCAGGGGTAAACGCCTGGTATCTTTATAGTCCTGTCGGGTTTCGCCACCTCTGACTTGA
GCATCGATTTTTGTGATGCTCGTCAGGGGGGCGGAGCCTATGGAAAAACGCCAGCAACGCAGAAAGGCCC
ACCCGAAGGTGAGCCAGGTGATTACATTTGGGCCCTCATCAGAGGTTTTCACCGTCATCACCGAAACGCG
CGAGGCAGCTGCGGTAAAGCTCATCAGCGTGGTCGTGAAGCGATTCACAGATGTCTGCCTGTTCATCCGC
GTCCAGCTCGTTGAGTTTCTCCAGAAGCGTTAATGTCTGGCTTCTGATAAAGCGGGCCATGTTAAGGGCG
GTTTTTTCCTGTTTGGTCACTTACCAATGCTTAATCAGTGAGGCACCTATCTCAGCGATCTGTCTATTTC
GTTCATCCATAGTTGCCTGACTCCCCGTCGTGTAGATAACTACGATGCGGGAGGGCTTACCATCTGGCCC
CAGTGCTGCAATGATACCGCGAGACCCACGCTCACCGGCTCCAGATTTATCAGCAATAAACCAGCCAGCC
GGGAGGGCCGAGCGCAGAAGTGATCCTGCAACTTTATCCGCCTCCATCCAGTCTATTAATTGTTGCCGGG
AAGCTAGAGTAAGTAGTTCGCCAGTTAATAGTTTGCGCAACGTTGTTGCCATTGCTACAGGCATCGTGGT
GTCACGCTCGTCGTTTGGTATGGCTTCATTCAGCTCCGGTTCCCAACGATCAAGGCGAGTTACATGATCC
CCCATGTTGTGCAAAAAAGCGGTTAGCTCCTTCGGTCCTCCGATCGTTGCCAGAAGTAAGTTGGCCGCAG
TGTTATCACTCATGGTTATGGCAGCACTGCATAATTCTCTTACTGTCATGCCATCCGTGAGATGCTTTTC
TGTGACTGGTGAGTACTCAACCAAGTCATTCTGAGAATAGTGTATGCGGCGACCGAGTTGCTCTTGCCCG
GCGTCAATACGGGATAATACCGCGCCACATAGCAGAACTTTAAAAGTGCTCATCATTGGAAAACGTTCTT
CGGGGCGTAAACTCTCAAGGATCTTACCGCTGTTGAGATCCAGTTCGATGTAACCCACTCGTGCACCCAA
CTGATCTTCAGCATCTTTTACTTTCACCAGCGTTTCTGGGTGAGCAAAAACAGGAAGGCAAAATGCCGCA
AAAAAGGGAATAAGGGCGACACGGAAATGTTGAATACTCATTTTAGCTTCCTTAGCTCCTGAAAATCTCG
ATAACTCAAAAAATACGCCCGGTAGTGATCTTATTTCATTATGGTGAAAGTTGGAACCTCTTACGTGCCG
ATCAAGTCAAAAGCCTCCGGTCGGAGGCTTTTGACTTTCTGCTATGGAGGTCAGGTATGATTTAAATGGT
CAGTTAGA
Features (pLannotate 1.2.2; 14 found; start..end, strand, type, name):
     25..466     +  promoter       GAL1 promoter: S. cerevisiae GAL1; inducible promoter, regulated by Gal4
    481..1392    +  CDS            R1A_SARS2 (fragment): Experimental evidence at protein level: Swiss-Prot protein existence level 1. [Non-structural protein 10]: Plays a pivotal role in viral transcription by stimulating both nsp14 3'-5' exoribonuclease and nsp16 2'-O-methyltransferase activities. Therefore plays an essential role in viral mRNAs cap methylation. From Severe acute respiratory syndrome coronavirus 2 (2019-nCoV) (SARS-CoV-2).
   1408..2508    +  CDS            malE (fragment): MALE_ECO57 - Experimental evidence at protein level: Swiss-Prot protein existence level 1. Part of the ABC transporter complex MalEFGK involved in maltose/maltodextrin import. Binds maltose and higher maltodextrins. From Escherichia coli O157:H7.
   2537..2709    +  terminator     CYC1 terminator (fragment): S. cerevisiae CYC1; transcription terminator for CYC1
   2745..2921    +  promoter       URA3 promoter (fragment): S. cerevisiae URA3
   2922..3725    +  CDS            URA3: orotidine-5'-phosphate decarboxylase, required for uracil biosynthesis; S. cerevisiae URA3; yeast auxotrophic marker, counterselectable with 5-fluoroorotic acid (5-FOA)
   3808..4790    -  rep_origin     2μ ori: yeast 2μ plasmid origin of replication
   4868..4897    +  terminator     T3Te terminator: phage T3 early transcription terminator
   4919..5506    +  rep_origin     ori: high-copy-number ColE1/pMB1/pBR322/pUC origin of replication
   5518..5545    -  terminator     T7Te terminator: phage T7 early transcription terminator
   5569..5760    -  CDS            rop: Rop protein, which maintains plasmids at low copy number; rop
   5761..6621    -  CDS            AmpR: β-lactamase; bla; confers resistance to ampicillin, carbenicillin, and related antibiotics
   6622..6724    -  promoter       cat promoter: promoter of the E. coli cat gene encoding chloramphenicol acetyltransferase
   6725..6756    -  terminator     tonB terminator: bidirectional E. coli tonB-P14 transcription terminator
