[The description below was written by a language model from this plasmid's Addgene catalogue record and pLannotate feature annotations shown in this document.]
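Description:
pGBW-m4046206 is a yeast episomal expression plasmid for producing the SARS-CoV-2 3C-like proteinase (the main protease, nsp5, cleaved from the ORF1ab polyprotein) in Saccharomyces cerevisiae. It is an E. coli/yeast shuttle vector. In bacteria it replicates from a high-copy ColE1/pUC-type origin and is selected with ampicillin through a β-lactamase gene that the annotation places downstream of a cat promoter. A short rop annotation lies directly adjacent to AmpR, although the catalogue lists the plasmid as high copy. In yeast it is maintained by the 2μ origin and selected by URA3 complementation of uracil auxotrophy, a marker that can also be counterselected with 5-FOA. Short phage T3 and T7 early terminators and a tonB terminator flank the bacterial modules, presumably insulating them from read-through transcription.

The expression cassette places the wild-type, synthesised protease coding sequence of about 0.9 kb under the GAL1 promoter, which is Gal4-regulated and galactose-inducible, and ends with a CYC1 terminator. The automated annotation matches this ORF to the replicase polyprotein 1a, and its accompanying nsp10 text is generic polyprotein commentary rather than a description of the insert. Immediately downstream and on the same strand is E. coli maltose-binding protein (malE). This agrees with the catalogue description of a C-terminal MBP fusion joined through a thrombin-cleavable linker, so the protein can be purified by affinity and the tag then removed. The listed species fields suggest codon adaptation for yeast, but the record does not state this.

The plasmid is intended for inducible production of recombinant 3C-like proteinase in yeast. The depositor notes that the sequencing used for quality control may not cover the whole plasmid, and the 6.8 kb sequence record is larger than the sum of the catalogue's backbone and insert sizes.
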