Addgene plasmid #148993: pGBW-m4046206
Purpose: Yeast Expression plasmid for SARS-CoV-2 3C-like proteinase
Depositing lab: Ginkgo Bioworks & Benjie Chen. Depositing organization: Ginkgo Bioworks.
Backbone
  Vector backbone: AmpR; 2u URA3
  Backbone size w/o insert (bp): 4078
  Vector type: Yeast Expression
  Selectable markers: URA3
Growth in bacteria
  Bacterial resistance: Ampicillin, 100 μg/mL
  Growth temperature: 37°C
  Growth strain: DH5alpha
  Copy number: High Copy
Gene/Insert
  Gene/Insert name: SARS-CoV-2 3C-like proteinase
  Species: S. cerevisiae (budding yeast); Severe acute respiratory syndrome coronavirus 2
  Insert size (bp): 911
  Mutation: wt
  Entrez Gene: ORF1ab (a.k.a. GU280_gp01)
  Promoter: pGAL1
  Tag / fusion protein: Cleavable thrombin;MBP (C terminal on backbone)
  Cloning method: Unknown
Resource information
  A portion of this plasmid was derived from a plasmid made by: GinkgoBioworks
Depositor comments: NCBI Reference Sequence: YP_009725301.1. Created by gene synthesis with Not1 site. NGS used for QC was performed by Ginkgo and may not fully cover the entire plasmid.
How to cite: pGBW-m4046206 was a gift from Ginkgo Bioworks & Benjie Chen (Addgene plasmid # 148993 ; http://n2t.net/addgene:148993 ; RRID:Addgene_148993)
